>Addgene plasmid #221954 | ATP6 alphaDdCBE A1 | addgene full sequence | sequence record 438644 | Addgene NGS Result
GACGGATCGGGAGATCTCCCGATCCCCTATGGTGCACTCTCAGTACAATCTGCTCTGATGCCGCATAGTT
AAGCCAGTATCTGCTCCCTGCTTGTGTGTTGGAGGTCGCTGAGTAGTGCGCGAGCAAAATTTAAGCTACA
ACAAGGCAAGGCTTGACCGACAATTGCATGAAGAATCTGCTTAGGGTTAGGCGTTTTGCGCTGCTTCGCG
ATGTACGGGCCAGATATACGCGTTGACATTGATTATTGACTAGTTATTAATAGTAATCAATTACGGGGTC
ATTAGTTCATAGCCCATATATGGAGTTCCGCGTTACATAACTTACGGTAAATGGCCCGCCTGGCTGACCG
CCCAACGACCCCCGCCCATTGACGTCAATAATGACGTATGTTCCCATAGTAACGCCAATAGGGACTTTCC
ATTGACGTCAATGGGTGGAGTATTTACGGTAAACTGCCCACTTGGCAGTACATCAAGTGTATCATATGCC
AAGTACGCCCCCTATTGACGTCAATGACGGTAAATGGCCCGCCTGGCATTATGCCCAGTACATGACCTTA
TGGGACTTTCCTACTTGGCAGTACATCTACGTATTAGTCATCGCTATTACCATGGTGATGCGGTTTTGGC
AGTACATCAATGGGCGTGGATAGCGGTTTGACTCACGGGGATTTCCAAGTCTCCACCCCATTGACGTCAA
TGGGAGTTTGTTTTGGCACCAAAATCAACGGGACTTTCCAAAATGTCGTAACAACTCCGCCCCATTGACG
CAAATGGGCGGTAGGCGTGTACGGTGGGAGGTCTATATAAGCAGAGCTCTCTGGCTAACTAGAGAACCCA
CTGCTTACTGGCTTATCGAAATTAATACGACTCACTATAGGGAGACCCAAGCTGGCTAGCACCATGGCCT
CCGTTCTGACCCCGCTGCTGCTGCGTGGCCTGACCGGCTCCGCTCGTCGTCTGCCAGTTCCGCGTGCGAA
AATCCATTCCCTGGACTACAAAGACCATGACGGTGATTATAAAGATCATGACATCGATTACAAGGATGAC
GATGACAAGATGGACATCGCGGATCTGCGTACCCTGGGTTACAGCCAGCAGCAGCAGGAGAAGATCAAGC
CAAAGGTGCGCAGCACCGTGGCCCAGCACCATGAAGCTCTGGTGGGTCACGGCTTCACCCACGCGCACAT
CGTGGCTCTGAGCCAGCACCCAGCCGCGCTGGGTACCGTGGCCGTGAAATATCAGGACATGATTGCTGCC
CTGCCAGAGGCTACCCATGAAGCGATTGTGGGTGTGGGCAAGAGAGGAGCCGGTGCTCGTGCGCTGGAGG
CCCTGCTGACCGTGGCCGGTGAACTGCGTGGCCCGCCGCTGCAGCTGGATACCGGCCAGCTGCTGAAAAT
CGCGAAACGTGGCGGTGTGACCGCTGTGGAAGCTGTGCATGCCTGGCGTAATGCTCTGACCGGTGCCCCC
CTGAACCTGACCCCGGACCAAGTGGTGGCTATCGCCAGCAACAATGGCGGCAAGCAAGCGCTCGAAACGG
TGCAGCGGCTGTTGCCGGTGCTGTGCCAGGACCATGGCCTGACCCCGGACCAAGTGGTGGCTATCGCCAG
CAACAATGGCGGCAAGCAAGCGCTCGAAACGGTGCAGCGGCTGTTGCCGGTGCTGTGCCAGGACCATGGC
CTGACTCCGGACCAAGTGGTGGCTATCGCCAGCCACGATGGCGGCAAGCAAGCGCTCGAAACGGTGCAGC
GGCTGTTGCCGGTGCTGTGCCAGGACCATGGCCTGACCCCGGACCAAGTGGTGGCTATCGCCAGCCACGA
TGGCGGCAAGCAAGCGCTCGAAACGGTGCAGCGGCTGTTGCCGGTGCTGTGCCAGGACCATGGCCTGACC
CCGGACCAAGTGGTGGCTATCGCCAGCAACGGTGGCGGCAAGCAAGCGCTCGAAACGGTGCAGCGGCTGT
TGCCGGTGCTGTGCCAGGACCATGGCCTGACCCCGGACCAAGTGGTGGCTATCGCCAGCAACATTGGCGG
CAAGCAAGCGCTCGAAACGGTGCAGCGGCTGTTGCCGGTGCTGTGCCAGGACCATGGCCTGACCCCGGAC
CAAGTGGTGGCTATCGCCAGCCACGATGGCGGCAAGCAAGCGCTCGAAACGGTGCAGCGGCTGTTGCCGG
TGCTGTGCCAGGACCATGGCCTCACACCCGATCAGGTCGTGGCTATCGCCAGCCACGATGGCGGCAAGCA
AGCGCTCGAAACGGTGCAGCGGCTGTTGCCGGTGCTGTGCCAGGACCATGGCCTGACTCCGGACCAAGTG
GTGGCTATCGCCAGCCACGATGGCGGCAAGCAAGCGCTCGAAACGGTGCAGCGGCTGTTGCCGGTGCTGT
GCCAGGACCATGGCCTGACCCCGGACCAAGTGGTGGCTATCGCCAGCAACAATGGCGGCAAGCAAGCGCT
CGAAACGGTGCAGCGGCTGTTGCCGGTGCTGTGCCAGGACCATGGCCTGACTCCGGACCAAGTGGTGGCT
ATCGCCAGCCACGATGGCGGCAAGCAAGCGCTCGAAACGGTGCAGCGGCTGTTGCCGGTGCTGTGCCAGG
ACCATGGCCTGACTCCGGACCAAGTGGTGGCTATCGCCAGCCACGATGGCGGCAAGCAAGCGCTCGAAAC
GGTGCAGCGGCTGTTGCCGGTGCTGTGCCAGGACCATGGCCTGACCCCGGACCAAGTGGTGGCTATCGCC
AGCAACAATGGCGGCAAGCAAGCGCTCGAAACGGTGCAGCGGCTGTTGCCGGTGCTGTGCCAGGACCATG
GCCTGACTCCGGACCAAGTGGTGGCTATCGCCAGCCACGATGGCGGCAAGCAAGCGCTCGAAACGGTGCA
GCGGCTGTTGCCGGTGCTGTGCCAGGACCATGGCCTGACCCCGGACCAAGTGGTGGCTATCGCCAGCAAC
ATTGGCGGCAAGCAAGCGCTCGAAAGCATTGTGGCCCAGCTGAGCCGGCCTGATCCGGCGTTGGCCGCGT
TGACCAACGATCACCTGGTGGCCCTGGCCTGCCTGGGCGGTCGTCCGGCCCTGGATGCGGTGAAGAAAGG
CCTGGGTGGATCCGCCATTCCAGTGAAGCGCGGCGCTACCGGTGAAACCAAAGTGTTTACCGGTAACAGC
AACAGCCCGAAGAGCCCGACCAAAGGCGGTTGCTCTGGCGGCTCAACTAATCTGAGCGACATCATTGAGA
AGGAGACTGGGAAACAGCTGGTCATTCAGGAGTCCATCCTGATGCTGCCTGAGGAGGTGGAGGAAGTGAT
CGGCAACAAGCCAGAGTCTGACATCCTGGTGCACACCGCCTACGACGAGTCCACAGATGAGAATGTGATG
CTGCTGACCTCTGACGCCCCCGAGTATAAGCCTTGGGCCCTGGTCATCCAGGATTCTAACGGCGAGAATA
AGATCAAGATGCTGTGATAAGGGGTCTTTGTCCTCTGTACTGTCTCTCTCCTTGCCCCTAACCCAAAAAG
CTTCATTTTTCTGTGTAGGCTGCACAAGAGCCTTGATTGAAGATATATTCTTTCTGAACAGTATTTAAGG
TTTCCAATAAAATGTACACCCCTCAGAACTTCTGAGGCGGAAAGAACCAGCTGGGGCTCTAGGGGGTATC
CCC
[124 nt withheld, positions 3644-3767]
C
[91 nt withheld, positions 3769-3859]
A
[49 nt withheld, positions 3861-3909]
CCTTTGACGTTGGAGTCCACGTTCTTT
[37 nt withheld, positions 3937-3973]
ACCCTATCTCGGTCTATTCTTTTGATTTATAAGGGATTTTGCCGATTTCGGCCTATTGGTTAAAAAATGA
GCTGATTTAACAAAAATTTAACGCGAATTAATTCTGTGGAATGTGTGTCAGTTAGGGTGTGGAAAGTCCC
CAGGCTCCCCAGCAGGCAGAAGTATGCAAAGCATGCATCTCAATTAGTCAGCAACCAGGTGTGGAAAGTC
CCCAGGCTCCCCAGCAGGCAGAAGTATGCAAAGCATGCATCTCAATTAGTCAGCAACCATAGTCCCGCCC
CTAACTCCGCCCATCCCGCCCCTAACTCCGCCCAGTTCCGCCCATTCTCCGCCCCATGGCTGACTAATTT
TTTTTATTTATGCAGAGGCCGAGGCCGCCTCTGCCTCTGAGCTATTCCAGAAGTAGTGAGGAGGCTTTTT
TGGAGGCCTAGGCTTTTGCAAAAAGCTCCCGGGAGCTTGTATATCCATTTTCGGATCTGATCAGCACGTG
TTGACAATTAATCATCGGCATAGTATATCGGCATAGTATAATACGACAAGGTGAGGAACTAAACCATGGC
CAAGCCTTTGTCTCAAGAAGAATCCACCCTCATTGAAAGAGCAACGGCTACAATCAACAGCATCCCCATC
TCTGAAGACTACAGCGTCGCCAGCGCAGCTCTCTCTAGCGACGGCCGCATCTTCACTGGTGTCAATGTAT
ATCATTTTACTGGGGGACCTTGTGCAGAACTCGTGGTGCTGGGCACTGCTGCTGCTGCGGCAGCTGGCAA
CCTGACTTGTATCGTCGCGATCGGAAATGAGAACAGGGGCATCTTGAGCCCCTGCGGACGGTGCCGACAG
GTGCTTCTCGATCTGCATCCTGGGATCAAAGCCATAGTGAAGGACAGTGATGGACAGCCGACGGCAGTTG
GGATTCGTGAATTGCTGCCCTCTGGTTATGTGTGGGAGGGCTAAGCACTTCGTGGCCGAGGAGCAGGACT
GACACGTGCTACGAGATTTCGATTCCACCGCCGCCTTCTATGAAAGGTTGGGCTTCGGAATCGTTTTCCG
GGACGCCGGCTGGATGATCCTCCAGCGCGGGGATCTCATGCTGGAGTTCTTCGCCCACCCCAACTTGTTT
ATTGCAGCTTATAATGGTTACAAATAAAGCAATAGCATCACAAATTTCACAAATAAAGCATTTTTTTCAC
TGCATTCTAGTTGTGGTTTGTCCAAACTCATCAATGTATCTTATCATGTCTGTATACCGTCGACCTCTAG
CTAGAGCTTGGCGTAATCATGGTCATAGCTGTTTCCTGTGTGAAATTGTTATCCGCTCACAATTCCACAC
AACATACGAGCCGGAAGCATAAAGTGTAAAGCCTGGGGTGCCTAATGAGTGAGCTAACTCACATTAATTG
CGTTGCGCTCACTGCCCGCTTTCCAGTCGGGAAACCTGTCGTGCCAGCTGCATTAATGAATCGGCCAACG
CGCGGGGAGAGGCGGTTTGCGTATTGGGCGCTCTTCCGCTTCCTCGCTCACTGACTCGCTGCGCTCGGTC
GTTCGGCTGCGGCGAGCGGTATCAGCTCACTCAAAGGCGGTAATACGGTTATCCACAGAATCAGGGGATA
ACGCAGGAAAGAACATGTGAGCAAAAGGCCAGCAAAAGGCCAGGAACCGTAAAAAGGCCGCGTTGCTGGC
GTTTTTCCATAGGCTCCGCCCCCCTGACGAGCATCACAAAAATCGACGCTCAAGTCAGAGGTGGCGAAAC
CCGACAGGACTATAAAGATACCAGGCGTTTCCCCCTGGAAGCTCCCTCGTGCGCTCTCCTGTTCCGACCC
TGCCGCTTACCGGATACCTGTCCGCCTTTCTCCCTTCGGGAAGCGTGGCGCTTTCTCATAGCTCACGCTG
TAGGTATCTCAGTTCGGTGTAGGTCGTTCGCTCCAAGCTGGGCTGTGTGCACGAACCCCCCGTTCAGCCC
GACCGCTGCGCCTTATCCGGTAACTATCGTCTTGAGTCCAACCCGGTAAGACACGACTTATCGCCACTGG
CAGCAGCCACTGGTAACAGGATTAGCAGAGCGAGGTATGTAGGCGGTGCTACAGAGTTCTTGAAGTGGTG
GCCTAACTACGGCTACACTAGAAGAACAGTATTTGGTATCTGCGCTCTGCTGAAGCCAGTTACCTTCGGA
AAAAGAGTTGGTAGCTCTTGATCCGGCAAACAAACCACCGCTGGTAGCGGTGGTTTTTTTGTTTGCAAGC
AGCAGATTACGCGCAGAAAAAAAGGATCTCAAGAAGATCCTTTGATCTTTTCTACGGGGTCTGACGCTCA
GTGGAACGAAAACTCACGTTAAGGGATTTTGGTCATGAGATTATCAAAAAGGATCTTCACCTAGATCCTT
TTAAATTAAAAATGAAGTTTTAAATCAATCTAAAGTATATATGAGTAAACTTGGTCTGACAGTTACCAAT
GCTTAATCAGTGAGGCACCTATCTCAGCGATCTGTCTATTTCGTTCATCCATAGTTGCCTGACTCCCCGT
CGTGTAGATAACTACGATACGGGAGGGCTTACCATCTGGCCCCAGTGCTGCAATGATACCGCGAGACCCA
CGCTCACCGGCTCCAGATTTATCAGCAATAAACCAGCCAGCCGGAAGGGCCGAGCGCAGAAGTGGTCCTG
CAACTTTATCCGCCTCCATCCAGTCTATTAATTGTTGCCGGGAAGCTAGAGTAAGTAGTTCGCCAGTTAA
TAGTTTGCGCAACGTTGTTGCCATTGCTACAGGCATCGTGGTGTCACGCTCGTCGTTTGGTATGGCTTCA
TTCAGCTCCGGTTCCCAACGATCAAGGCGAGTTACATGATCCCCCATGTTGTGCAAAAAAGCGGTTAGCT
CCTTCGGTCCTCCGATCGTTGTCAGAAGTAAGTTGGCCGCAGTGTTATCACTCATGGTTATGGCAGCACT
GCATAATTCTCTTACTGTCATGCCATCCGTAAGATGCTTTTCTGTGACTGGTGAGTACTCAACCAAGTCA
TTCTGAGAATAGTGTATGCGGCGACCGAGTTGCTCTTGCCCGGCGTCAATACGGGATAATACCGCGCCAC
ATAGCAGAACTTTAAAAGTGCTCATCATTGGAAAACGTTCTTCGGGGCGAAAACTCTCAAGGATCTTACC
GCTGTTGAGATCCAGTTCGATGTAACCCACTCGTGCACCCAACTGATCTTCAGCATCTTTTACTTTCACC
AGCGTTTCTGGGTGAGCAAAAACAGGAAGGCAAAATGCCGCAAAAAAGGGAATAAGGGCGACACGGAAAT
GTTGAATACTCATACTCTTCCTTTTTCAATATTATTGAAGCATTTATCAGGGTTATTGTCTCATGAGCGG
ATACATATTTGAATGTATTTAGAAAAATAAACAAATAGGGGTTCCGCGCACATTTCCCCGAAAAGTGCCA
CCTGACGTC
Features (pLannotate 1.2.2; 25 found; start..end, strand, type, name):
     28..80      -  misc_feature   bom (fragment): basis of mobility region from pBR322
    235..614     +  enhancer       CMV enhancer: human cytomegalovirus immediate early enhancer
    615..818     +  promoter       CMV promoter: human cytomegalovirus (CMV) immediate early promoter
    814..847     +  LTR            5' LTR (truncated) (fragment): truncated 5' long terminal repeat (LTR) from HIV-1
    863..881     +  promoter       T7 promoter: promoter for bacteriophage T7 RNA polymerase
    910..993     +  CDS            COX8A (fragment): COX8A_HUMAN - Also known as COX8, COX8L. Experimental evidence at protein level: Swiss-Prot protein existence level 1. Component of the cytochrome c oxidase, the last enzyme in the mitochondrial electron transport chain which drives oxidative phosphorylation. The respiratory chain contains 3 multisubunit complexes succinate dehydrogenase (complex II, CII), ubiquinol- cytochrome c oxidoreductase (cytochrome b-c1 complex, complex III, CIII) and cytochrome c oxidase (complex IV, CIV), that cooperate to transfer electrons derived from NADH and succinate to molecular oxygen, creating an electrochem
    994..1059    +  CDS            3xFLAG: three tandem FLAG® epitope tags, followed by an enterokinase cleavage site
   1072..1578    +  CDS            avrBs3 (fragment): AVRB3_XANEU - Experimental evidence at protein level: Swiss-Prot protein existence level 1. Avirulence protein. Acts as a transcription factor in C.annuum plants. In susceptible plants lacking the Bs3 resistance gene induces expression of a number of genes, including genes homologous to a family of auxin-induced genes, alpha-expansin genes, pectate lyase, anthocyanidin glucoside rhamnosyl transferase and at least one transcription factor, UPA20. Their expression leads to plant hypertrophy in mesophyll cells, probably mainly mediated by UPA20 (PubMed:17962565). In resistant plants induces the h
   2965..3111    +  CDS            avrBs3 (fragment): AVRB3_XANEU - Experimental evidence at protein level: Swiss-Prot protein existence level 1. Avirulence protein. Acts as a transcription factor in C.annuum plants. In susceptible plants lacking the Bs3 resistance gene induces expression of a number of genes, including genes homologous to a family of auxin-induced genes, alpha-expansin genes, pectate lyase, anthocyanidin glucoside rhamnosyl transferase and at least one transcription factor, UPA20. Their expression leads to plant hypertrophy in mesophyll cells, probably mainly mediated by UPA20 (PubMed:17962565). In resistant plants induces the h
   3196..3444    +  CDS            UGI: UNGI_BPPB2 - Experimental evidence at protein level: Swiss-Prot protein existence level 1. This protein binds specifically and reversibly to the host uracil-DNA glycosylase, preventing removal of uracil residues from PBS2 DNA by the host uracil-excision repair system. From Bacillus phage PBS2 (Bacteriophage PBS2).
   3602..3623    +  promoter       SV40 promoter (fragment): SV40 enhancer and early promoter
   3644..4072    +  rep_origin     f1 ori (sequence partly withheld): f1 bacteriophage origin of replication; arrow indicates direction of (+) strand synthesis
   4086..4415    +  promoter       SV40 promoter: SV40 enhancer and early promoter
   4463..4510    +  promoter       EM7 promoter: synthetic bacterial promoter&nbsp
   4529..4927    +  CDS            BSD: blasticidin S deaminase; Aspergillus terreus BSD; confers resistance to blasticidin
   4928..4955    +  CDS            BleoR (fragment): antibiotic-binding protein; Sh ble from Streptoalloteichus hindustanus; confers resistance to bleomycin, phleomycin, and Zeocin™
   4965..5090    +  CDS            ble (fragment): BLE_KLEPN - Experimental evidence at protein level: Swiss-Prot protein existence level 1. Binding protein with a strong affinity to the bleomycin family of antibiotics. Binds to CL990; an antimitotic-antibiotic compound. From Klebsiella pneumoniae.
   5085..5206    +  polyA_signal   SV40 poly(A) signal: SV40 polyadenylation signal
   5279..5295    -  protein_bind   lac operator: The lac repressor binds to the lac operator to inhibit transcription in E. coli. This inhibition can be relieved by adding lactose or isopropyl-β-D-thiogalactopyranoside (IPTG). lac repressor encoded by lacI
   5303..5333    -  promoter       lac promoter: promoter for the E. coli lac operon
   5348..5369    -  protein_bind   CAP binding site: CAP binding activates transcription in the presence of cAMP. E. coli catabolite activator protein
   5382..5474    -  CDS            lacI (fragment): lac repressor; lacI; The lac repressor binds to the lac operator to inhibit transcription in E. coli. This inhibition can be relieved by adding lactose or isopropyl-β-D-thiogalactopyranoside (IPTG).
   5657..6245    -  rep_origin     ori: high-copy-number ColE1/pMB1/pBR322/pUC origin of replication
   6416..7276    -  CDS            AmpR: β-lactamase; bla; confers resistance to ampicillin, carbenicillin, and related antibiotics
   7277..7381    -  promoter       AmpR promoter: bla
