[The description below was written by a language model from this plasmid's Addgene catalogue record and pLannotate feature annotations shown in this document.]
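Description:
ATP6 alphaDdCBE A1 is a pCMV-based mammalian expression plasmid of about 7.4 kb that encodes one arm of a TALE-guided mitochondrial cytosine base editor directed at the ATP6 gene. It is maintained in E. coli through a high-copy ColE1/pUC-type origin with ampicillin resistance (AmpR). An f1 origin is also present. For selection in mammalian cells, an SV40 promoter drives a blasticidin S deaminase cassette ending in an SV40 polyadenylation signal. An EM7 bacterial promoter sits just upstream of the same coding sequence. Short bleomycin-resistance and lac-region fragments in the annotation appear to be backbone remnants.

The payload is a synthetic fusion protein expressed from the CMV enhancer/promoter, with a T7 promoter immediately upstream of the coding region. Reading from the N terminus, it carries a COX8A mitochondrial targeting sequence for import into the matrix and a 3xFLAG tag for detection. Next come a TALE N-terminal domain in the "alphaN" form (Q231R, W232G, S233A) and the ATP6 A1 repeat array, which was assembled by Golden Gate cloning between BsmBI sites that are retained. A TALE C-terminal domain follows, then the 1397C half of the split DddA toxin cytidine deaminase, and a uracil glycosylase inhibitor (UGI) that protects the deaminated base from excision repair. The catalogue lists an ATP5B 3'UTR after the coding sequence, but the feature table does not annotate it, nor the repeat array or the DddAtox half. The TALE flanks are annotated as AvrBs3 fragments. Because split DddAtox is active only when both halves reassemble on DNA, this arm would be expressed together with a partner arm carrying the complementary half in order to make C-to-T edits in mitochondrial DNA. The record does not name that partner.
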