Addgene plasmid #221954: ATP6 alphaDdCBE A1
Purpose: Expresses mitochondrial cytosine base editor arm in mammalian cells
Depositing lab: Stephen Ekker. Depositing organization: Mayo Foundation for Medical Education and Research. Publication: Unconstrained Precision Mitochondrial Genome Editing with alphaDdCBEs. Castillo SR, Simone BW, Clark KJ, Devaux P, Ekker SC. Hum Gene Ther. 2024 Sep 24. doi: 10.1089/hum.2024.073. PubMed 39212664.
Backbone
  Vector backbone: pCMV
  Backbone size w/o insert (bp): 4717
  Vector type: Mammalian Expression, CRISPR
  Selectable markers: Blasticidin
Growth in bacteria
  Bacterial resistance: Ampicillin, 100 μg/mL
  Growth temperature: 30°C
  Growth strain: NEB Stable
  Copy number: High Copy
Gene/Insert
  Gene/Insert name: COX8A MTS-3xFLAG-TALE NT-alphaN-ATP6 TALE A1 repeats-TALE CTD-DddAtox 1397C-UGI-ATP5B 3'UTR
  Species: Synthetic
  Insert size (bp): 2695
  Mutation: TALE: Q231R, W232G, S233A
  Promoter: CMV
  Tag / fusion protein: 3xFLAG (N terminal on backbone)
  Cloning method: Golden Gate
  Sequencing primers: 5′ T7; 3′ ACACCCGCCGCGCTTAATGC
Terms and licenses: Academic/Nonprofit Terms; Industry Terms: Not Available to Industry
Depositor comments: 5' Cloning Site: BsmBI (Not Destroyed), 3' Cloning Site: BsmBI (Not Destroyed). Please visit https://www.biorxiv.org/content/10.1101/2024.05.13.593977v1 for bioRxiv preprint.
How to cite: ATP6 alphaDdCBE A1 was a gift from Stephen Ekker (Addgene plasmid # 221954 ; http://n2t.net/addgene:221954 ; RRID:Addgene_221954)
