>Addgene plasmid #221954 | ATP6 alphaDdCBE A1 | depositor partial sequence | sequence record 434615 | Partial
ATGGCCTCCGTTCTGACCCCGCTGCTGCTGCGTGGCCTGACCGGCTCCGCTCGTCGTCTGCCAGTTCCGC
GTGCGAAAATCCATTCCCTGGACTACAAAGACCATGACGGTGATTATAAAGATCATGACATCGATTACAA
GGATGACGATGACAAGATGGACATCGCGGATCTGCGTACCCTGGGTTACAGCCAGCAGCAGCAGGAGAAG
ATCAAGCCAAAGGTGCGCAGCACCGTGGCCCAGCACCATGAAGCTCTGGTGGGTCACGGCTTCACCCACG
CGCACATCGTGGCTCTGAGCCAGCACCCAGCCGCGCTGGGTACCGTGGCCGTGAAATATCAGGACATGAT
TGCTGCCCTGCCAGAGGCTACCCATGAAGCGATTGTGGGTGTGGGCAAGAGAGGAGCCGGTGCTCGTGCG
CTGGAGGCCCTGCTGACCGTGGCCGGTGAACTGCGTGGCCCGCCGCTGCAGCTGGATACCGGCCAGCTGC
TGAAAATCGCGAAACGTGGCGGTGTGACCGCTGTGGAAGCTGTGCATGCCTGGCGTAATGCTCTGACCGG
TGCCCCCCTGAACCTGACCCCGGACCAAGTGGTGGCTATCGCCAGCAACAATGGCGGCAAGCAAGCGCTC
GAAACGGTGCAGCGGCTGTTGCCGGTGCTGTGCCAGGACCATGGCCTGACCCCGGACCAAGTGGTGGCTA
TCGCCAGCAACAATGGCGGCAAGCAAGCGCTCGAAACGGTGCAGCGGCTGTTGCCGGTGCTGTGCCAGGA
CCATGGCCTGACTCCGGACCAAGTGGTGGCTATCGCCAGCCACGATGGCGGCAAGCAAGCGCTCGAAACG
GTGCAGCGGCTGTTGCCGGTGCTGTGCCAGGACCATGGCCTGACCCCGGACCAAGTGGTGGCTATCGCCA
GCCACGATGGCGGCAAGCAAGCGCTCGAAACGGTGCAGCGGCTGTTGCCGGTGCTGTGCCAGGACCATGG
CCTGACCCCGGACCAAGTGGTGGCTATCGCCAGCAACGGTGGCGGCAAGCAAGCGCTCGAAACGGTGCAG
CGGCTGTTGCCGGTGCTGTGCCAGGACCATGGCCTGACCCCGGACCAAGTGGTGGCTATCGCCAGCAACA
TTGGCGGCAAGCAAGCGCTCGAAACGGTGCAGCGGCTGTTGCCGGTGCTGTGCCAGGACCATGGCCTGAC
CCCGGACCAAGTGGTGGCTATCGCCAGCCACGATGGCGGCAAGCAAGCGCTCGAAACGGTGCAGCGGCTG
TTGCCGGTGCTGTGCCAGGACCATGGCCTCACACCCGATCAGGTCGTGGCTATCGCCAGCCACGATGGCG
GCAAGCAAGCGCTCGAAACGGTGCAGCGGCTGTTGCCGGTGCTGTGCCAGGACCATGGCCTGACTCCGGA
CCAAGTGGTGGCTATCGCCAGCCACGATGGCGGCAAGCAAGCGCTCGAAACGGTGCAGCGGCTGTTGCCG
GTGCTGTGCCAGGACCATGGCCTGACCCCGGACCAAGTGGTGGCTATCGCCAGCAACAATGGCGGCAAGC
AAGCGCTCGAAACGGTGCAGCGGCTGTTGCCGGTGCTGTGCCAGGACCATGGCCTGACTCCGGACCAAGT
GGTGGCTATCGCCAGCCACGATGGCGGCAAGCAAGCGCTCGAAACGGTGCAGCGGCTGTTGCCGGTGCTG
TGCCAGGACCATGGCCTGACTCCGGACCAAGTGGTGGCTATCGCCAGCCACGATGGCGGCAAGCAAGCGC
TCGAAACGGTGCAGCGGCTGTTGCCGGTGCTGTGCCAGGACCATGGCCTGACCCCGGACCAAGTGGTGGC
TATCGCCAGCAACAATGGCGGCAAGCAAGCGCTCGAAACGGTGCAGCGGCTGTTGCCGGTGCTGTGCCAG
GACCATGGCCTGACTCCGGACCAAGTGGTGGCTATCGCCAGCCACGATGGCGGCAAGCAAGCGCTCGAAA
CGGTGCAGCGGCTGTTGCCGGTGCTGTGCCAGGACCATGGCCTGACCCCGGACCAAGTGGTGGCTATCGC
CAGCAACATTGGCGGCAAGCAAGCGCTCGAAAGCATTGTGGCCCAGCTGAGCCGGCCTGATCCGGCGTTG
GCCGCGTTGACCAACGATCACCTGGTGGCCCTGGCCTGCCTGGGCGGTCGTCCGGCCCTGGATGCGGTGA
AGAAAGGCCTGGGTGGATCCGCCATTCCAGTGAAGCGCGGCGCTACCGGTGAAACCAAAGTGTTTACCGG
TAACAGCAACAGCCCGAAGAGCCCGACCAAAGGCGGTTGCTCTGGCGGCTCAACTAATCTGAGCGACATC
ATTGAGAAGGAGACTGGGAAACAGCTGGTCATTCAGGAGTCCATCCTGATGCTGCCTGAGGAGGTGGAGG
AAGTGATCGGCAACAAGCCAGAGTCTGACATCCTGGTGCACACCGCCTACGACGAGTCCACAGATGAGAA
TGTGATGCTGCTGACCTCTGACGCCCCCGAGTATAAGCCTTGGGCCCTGGTCATCCAGGATTCTAACGGC
GAGAATAAGATCAAGATGCTGTGATAAGGGGTCTTTGTCCTCTGTACTGTCTCTCTCCTTGCCCCTAACC
CAAAAAGCTTCATTTTTCTGTGTAGGCTGCACAAGAGCCTTGATTGAAGATATATTCTTTCTGAACAGTA
TTTAAGGTTTCCAATAAAATGTACACCCCTCAGAA
